Addgene plasmid #239493: pJJB112
Purpose: Express peroxisomal Venus
Depositing lab: John Dueber. Depositing organization: University of California, Berkeley.
Backbone
  Vector backbone: TMP138
  Backbone manufacturer: Internal
  Vector type: Yeast Expression
  Selectable markers: URA3
Growth in bacteria
  Bacterial resistance: Kanamycin, 50 μg/mL
  Growth temperature: 37°C
  Growth strain: DH5alpha
  Copy number: High Copy
Gene/Insert
  Gene/Insert name: Ubi-R-Venus-ePTS1
  Species: Synthetic
  Cloning method: Golden Gate
Terms and licenses: Academic/Nonprofit Terms; Industry Terms: Not Available to Industry
How to cite: pJJB112 was a gift from John Dueber (Addgene plasmid # 239493 ; http://n2t.net/addgene:239493 ; RRID:Addgene_239493)
