[The description below was written by a language model from this plasmid's Addgene catalogue record and pLannotate feature annotations shown in this document.]
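Description:
pJJB112 is a yeast expression plasmid assembled by Golden Gate cloning in the in-house TMP138 backbone and designed to express a peroxisome-targeted Venus reporter. In E. coli it is maintained through a high-copy ColE1/pUC-type origin and selected with kanamycin via the aph(3')-Ia KanR gene.

The catalogue entry lists URA3 as the yeast selectable marker. The annotated sequence instead contains a LEU2 promoter and complete LEU2 coding sequence, with no URA3 feature detected, so the two sources disagree on this point. No yeast replication origin (CEN/ARS or 2μ) is annotated. Instead, fragments of yeast genomic sequence flank the bacterial segment, including pieces of NFS1, which lies next to LEU2 in the genome, and the open reading frame YC021. This arrangement would be consistent with an integrating design, but the record does not state it.

The insert, Ubi-R-Venus-ePTS1, is a synthetic fusion. An N-terminal ubiquitin coding sequence is followed, after a short unannotated stretch, by the yellow fluorescent protein Venus, and the name indicates a C-terminal enhanced type 1 peroxisomal targeting signal (ePTS1), which is not separately annotated. Ubiquitin fusions of this kind are normally cleaved by cellular deubiquitinases, which would expose the following residue, here arginine according to the name. Arginine is a destabilising N-terminal residue under the N-end rule. The likely logic is that reporter left in the cytosol is degraded while protein imported into peroxisomes persists, sharpening the peroxisomal signal, although the record states only the purpose of expressing peroxisomal Venus. The promoter and terminator driving the fusion are not identified in the record.
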