Features (pLannotate 1.2.2; 10 found; start..end, strand, type, name):
    707..934     +  CDS            UBIQ_COPCO: Experimental evidence at protein level: Swiss-Prot protein existence level 1. Ubiquitin exists either covalently attached to another protein, or free (unanchored). When covalently bound, it is conjugated to target proteins via an isopeptide bond either as a monomer (monoubiquitin), a polymer linked via different Lys residues of the ubiquitin (polyubiquitin chains) or a linear polymer linked via the initiator Met of the ubiquitin (linear polyubiquitin chains). Polyubiquitin chains, when attached to a target protein, have different functions depending on the Lys residue of the ubiquitin that is
   1061..1771    +  CDS            Venus: Venus is a basic (constitutively fluorescent) yellow fluorescent protein published in 2002, derived from Aequorea victoria. It is reported to be a rapidly-maturing weak dimer with moderate acid sensitivity.
   2269..2346    +  CDS            YO192_YEAST (fragment): Experimental evidence at protein level: Swiss-Prot protein existence level 1. From Saccharomyces cerevisiae (strain ATCC 204508 / S288c) (Baker's yeast).
   2486..2893    +  promoter       LEU2 promoter: S. cerevisiae LEU2
   2894..3985    +  CDS            LEU2: LEU3_YEAST - Experimental evidence at protein level: Swiss-Prot protein existence level 1. Catalyzes the oxidation of 3-carboxy-2-hydroxy-4- methylpentanoate (3-isopropylmalate) to 3-carboxy-4-methyl-2- oxopentanoate. The product decarboxylates to 4-methyl-2 oxopentanoate. From Saccharomyces cerevisiae (strain ATCC 204508 / S288c) (Baker's yeast).
   4350..4463    -  CDS            NFS1 (fragment): NFS1_YEAST - Also known as SPL1 From Saccharomyces cerevisiae (strain ATCC 204508 / S288c) (Baker's yeast).
   4789..4980    -  CDS            NFS1 (fragment): NFS1_YEAST - Also known as SPL1 From Saccharomyces cerevisiae (strain ATCC 204508 / S288c) (Baker's yeast).
   5019..5834    -  CDS            KanR: aminoglycoside phosphotransferase; aph(3')-Ia; confers resistance to kanamycin in bacteria or G418 (Geneticin®) in eukaryotes
   6059..6647    +  rep_origin     ori: high-copy-number ColE1/pMB1/pBR322/pUC origin of replication
   6810..7184    +  CDS            YC021_YEAST: Protein predicted: Swiss-Prot protein existence level 4. From Saccharomyces cerevisiae (strain ATCC 204508 / S288c) (Baker's yeast).
>Addgene plasmid #239493 | pJJB112 | addgene full sequence | sequence record 476401 | Addgene NGS Result
AAGAGGATGTCCAATATTTTTTTTAAGGAATAAGGATACTTCAAGACTAGATTCCCCCCTGCATTCCCAT
CAGAACCGTAAACCTTGGCGCTTTCCTTGGGAAGTATTCAAGAAGTGCCTTGTCCGGTTTCTGTGGCTCA
CAAACCAGCGCGCCCGATATGGCTTTCTTTTCACTTATGAATGTACCAGTACGGGACAATTAGAACGCTC
CTGTAACAATCTCTTTGCAAATGTGGGGTTACATTCTAACCATGTCACACTGCTGACGAAATTCAAAGTA
AAAAAAAATGGGACCACGTCTTGAGAACGATAGATTTTCTTTATTTTACATTGAACAGTCGTTGTCTCAG
CGCGCTTTATGTTTTCATTCATACTTCATATTATAAAATAACAAAAGAAGAATTTCATATTCACGCCCAA
GAAATCAGGCTGCTTTCCAAATGCAATTGACACTTCATTAGCCATCACACAAAACTCTTTCTTGCTGGAG
CTTCTTTTAAAAAAGACCTCAGTACACCAAACACGTTACCCGACCTCGTTATTTTACGACAACTATGATA
AAATTCTGAAGAAAAAATAAAAAAATTTTCATACTTCTTGCTTTTATTTAAACCATTGAATGATTTCTTT
TGAACAAAACTACCTGTTTCACCAAAGGAAATAGAAAGAAAAAATCAATTAGAAGAAAACAAAAAACAAA
AGATCTATGCAGATTTTCGTTAAAACTTTAACTGGTAAAACAATTACTTTAGAAGTTGAGTCATCTGATA
CTATCGATAATGTTAAATCTAAGATCCAGGATAAGGAAGGTATTCCTCCAGATCAACAAAGATTGATTTT
CGCAGGTAAGCAGTTGGAGGACGGTAGGACTTTGTCTGATTATAACATACAGAAAGAATCTACTTTGCAC
TTAGTCTTAAGATTAAGGGGAGGTAGACATGGTTCTGGTGCCTGGTTGTTACCTGTATCATTGGTTAAAA
GAAAGACCACATTGGCACCAAATACTCAAACTGCCTCTCCAAGAGCCTTGGCAGACTCTTTAATGCAGAG
ATCAGGTTCTTCTAAAGGTGAAGAATTATTCACTGGTGTTGTCCCAATTTTGGTTGAATTAGATGGTGAT
GTTAATGGTCACAAATTTTCTGTCTCCGGTGAAGGTGAAGGTGATGCTACTTACGGTAAATTGACCTTAA
AATTGATTTGTACTACTGGTAAATTGCCAGTTCCATGGCCAACCTTAGTCACTACTTTAGGTTATGGTTT
GCAATGTTTTGCTAGATACCCAGATCATATGAAACAACATGACTTTTTCAAGTCTGCCATGCCAGAAGGT
TATGTTCAAGAAAGAACTATTTTTTTCAAAGATGACGGTAACTACAAGACCAGAGCTGAAGTCAAGTTTG
AAGGTGATACCTTAGTTAATAGAATCGAATTAAAAGGTATTGATTTTAAAGAAGGTGGTAACATTTTAGG
TCACAAATTGGAATACAACTATAACTCTCACAATGTTTACATCACTGCTGACAAACAAAAGAATGGTATC
AAAGCTAACTTCAAAATTAGACACAACATTGAAGATGGTGGTGTTCAATTAGCTGACCATTATCAACAAA
ATACTCCAATTGGTGATGGTCCAGTCTTGTTACCAGACAACCATTACTTATCCTATCAATCTGCCTTATC
CAAAGATCCAAACGAAAAGAGAGATCACATGGTCTTGTTAGAATTTGTTACTGCTGCTGGTATTACCCAT
GGTATGGATGAATTGTACAAAGGGTCCTTGGGAAGAGGTAGAAGATCCAAATTGTAAGGATCCTAACTCG
AGAGTGCTTTTAACTAAGAATTATTAGTCTTTTCTGCTTATTTTTTCATCATAGTTTAGAACACTTTATA
TTAACGAATAGTTTATGAATCTATTTAGGTTTAAAAATTGATACAGTTTTATAAGTTACTTTTTCAAAGA
CTCGTGCTGTCTATTGCATAATGCACTGGAAGGGGAAAAAAAAGGTGCACACGCGTGGCTTTTTCTTGAA
TTTGCAGTTTGAAAAATGCTGGAAATCTGCTCGTCAGTGGTGCTCACACTGACGAATCATGTACAGATCA
TACCGATGACTGCCTGGCGACTCACAACTAAGCAAGACAGCCGGAACCAGCGCCGGCGAACACCACTGCA
TATATGGCATATCACAACAGTCCACGTCTCAAGCAGTTACAGAGATGTTACGAACCACTAGTGCACTGCA
GTACATCGAGGAGAACTTCTAGTATATCTACATACCTAATATTATTGCCTTATTAAAAATGGAATCCCAA
CAATTACATCAAAATCCACATTCTCTTCAAAATCAATTGTCCTGTACTTCCTTGTTCATGTGTGTTCAAA
AACGTTATATTTATAGGATAATTATACTCTATTTCTCAACAAGTAATTGGTTGTTTGGCCGAGCGGTCTA
AGGCGCCTGATTCAAGAAATATCTTGACCGCAGTTAACTGTGGGAATACTCAGGTATCGTAAGATGCAAG
AGTTCGAATCTCTTAGCAACCATTATTTTTTTCCTCAACATAACGAGAACACACAGGGGCGCTATCGCAC
AGAATCAAATTCGATGACTGGAAATTTTTTGTTAATTTCAGAGGTCGCCTGACGCATATACCTTTTTCAA
CTGAAAAATTGGGAGAAAAAGGAAAGGTGAGAGCGCCGGAACCGGCTTTTCATATAGAATAGAGAAGCGT
TCATGACTAAATGCTTGCATCACAATACTTGAAGTTGACAATATTATTTAAGGACCTATTGTTTTTTCCA
ATAGGTGGTTAGCAATCGTCTTACTTTCTAACTTTTCTTACCTTTTACATTTCAGCAATATATATATATA
TATTTCAAGGATATACCATTCTAATGTCTGCCCCTAAGAAGATCGTCGTTTTGCCAGGTGACCACGTTGG
TCAAGAAATCACAGCCGAAGCCATTAAGGTTCTTAAAGCTATTTCTGATGTTCGTTCCAATGTCAAGTTC
GATTTCGAAAATCATTTAATTGGTGGTGCTGCTATCGATGCTACAGGTGTTCCACTTCCAGATGAGGCGC
TGGAAGCCTCCAAGAAGGCTGATGCCGTTTTGTTAGGTGCTGTGGGTGGTCCTAAATGGGGAACCGGTAG
TGTTAGACCTGAACAAGGTTTACTAAAAATCCGTAAAGAACTTCAATTGTACGCCAACTTAAGACCATGT
AACTTTGCATCCGACTCTCTTTTAGACTTATCTCCAATCAAGCCACAATTTGCTAAAGGTACTGACTTCG
TTGTTGTCAGAGAATTAGTGGGAGGTATTTACTTTGGTAAGAGAAAGGAAGACGATGGTGATGGTGTCGC
TTGGGATAGTGAACAATACACCGTTCCAGAAGTGCAAAGAATCACAAGAATGGCCGCTTTCATGGCCCTA
CAACATGAGCCACCATTGCCTATTTGGTCCTTGGATAAAGCTAATGTTTTGGCCTCTTCAAGATTATGGA
GAAAAACTGTGGAGGAAACCATCAAGAACGAATTTCCTACATTGAAGGTTCAACATCAATTGATTGATTC
TGCCGCCATGATCCTAGTTAAGAACCCAACCCACCTAAATGGTATTATAATCACCAGCAACATGTTTGGT
GATATCATCTCCGATGAAGCCTCCGTTATCCCAGGTTCCTTGGGTTTGTTGCCATCTGCGTCCTTGGCCT
CTTTGCCAGACAAGAACACCGCATTTGGTTTGTACGAACCATGCCACGGTTCTGCTCCAGATTTGCCAAA
GAATAAGGTCAACCCTATCGCCACTATCTTGTCTGCTGCAATGATGTTGAAATTGTCATTGAACTTGCCT
GAAGAAGGTAAGGCCATTGAAGATGCAGTTAAAAAGGTTTTGGATGCAGGTATCAGAACTGGTGATTTAG
GTGGTTCCAACAGTACCACCGAAGTCGGTGATGCTGTCGCCGAAGAAGTTAAGAAAATCCTTGCTTAAAA
AGATTCTCTTTTTTTATGATATTTGTACATAAACTTTATAAATGAAATTCATAATAGAAACGACACGAAA
TTACAAAATGGAATATGTTCATAGGGTAGACGAAACTATATACGCAATCTACATACATTTATCAAGAAGG
AGAAAAAGGAGGATGTAAAGGAATACAGGTAAGCAAATTGATACTAATGGCTCAACGTGATAAGGAAAAA
GAATTGCACTTTAACATTAATATTGACAAGGAGGAGGGCACCACACAAAAAGTTAGGTGTAACAGAAAAT
CATGAAACTATGATTCCTAATTTATATATTGGAGGATTTTCTCTAAAAAAAAAAAAATACAACAAATAAA
AAACACTCAATGACCTGACCATTTGATGGAGTTTAAGTCAATACCTTCTTGAACCATTTCCCATAATGGT
GAAAGTTCCCTCAAGAATTTTACTCTGTCAGAAACGGCCTTAACGACGTAGTCGAGAGTACTCGTATCGC
ATGTCGGTGCGACACGAAATTACAAAATGGAATATGTTCATAGGGTAGACGAAACTATATACGCAATCTA
CATACATTTATCAAGAAGGAGAAAAAGGAGGATGTAAAGGAATACAGGTAAGCAAATTGATACTAATGGC
TCAACGTGATAAGGAAAAAGAATTGCACTTTAACATTAATATTGACAAGGAGGAGGGCACCACACAAAAA
GTTAGGTGTAACAGAAAATCATGAAACTATGATTCCTAATTTATATATTGGAGGATTTTCTCTAAAAAAA
AAAAAATACAACAAATAAAAAACACTCAATGACCTGACCATTTGATGGAGTTTAAGTCAATACCTTCTTG
AACCATTTCCCATAATGGTGAAAGTTCCCTCAAGAATTTTACTCTGTCAGAAACGGCCTTAACGACGTAG
TCGACCTCCTCTTCAGTACTAAATCTACCAATACCAAATCTGATGGAAGAATGGGCTAATGCATCATCCT
TACCCAGCGCCGAGCGGCCGCGTGTTACAACCAATTAACCAATTCTGATTAGAAAAACTCATCGAGCATC
AAATGAAACTGCAATTTATTCATATCAGGATTATCAATACCATATTTTTGAAAAAGCCGTTTCTGTAATG
AAGGAGAAAACTCACCGAGGCAGTTCCATAGGATGGCAAGATCCTGGTATCGGTCTGCGATTCCGACTCG
TCCAACATCAATACAACCTATTAATTTCCCCTCGTCAAAAATAAGGTTATCAAGTGAGAAATCACCATGA
GTGACGACTGAATCCGGTGAGAATGGCAAAAGCTTATGCATTTCTTTCCAGACTTGTTCAACAGGCCAGC
CATTACGCTCGTCATCAAAATCACTCGCATCAACCAAACCGTTATTCATTCGTGATTGCGCCTGAGCGAG
GCGAAATACGCGATCGCTGTTAAAAGGACAATTACAAACAGGAATCGAATGCAACCGGCGCAGGAACACT
GCCAGCGCATCAACAATATTTTCACCTGAATCAGGATATTCTTCTAATACCTGGAATGCTGTTTTCCCGG
GGATCGCAGTGGTGAGTAACCATGCATCATCAGGAGTACGGATAAAATGCTTGATGGTCGGAAGAGGCAT
AAATTCCGTCAGCCAGTTTAGTCTGACCATCTCATCTGTAACATCATTGGCAACGCTACCTTTGCCATGT
TTCAGAAACAACTCTGGCGCATCGGGCTTCCCATACAATCGATAGATTGTCGCACCTGATTGCCCGACAT
TATCGCGAGCCCATTTATACCCATATAAATCAGCATCCATGTTGGAATTTAATCGCGGCCTGGAGCAAGA
CGTTTCCCGTTGAATATGGCTCATAACACCCCTTGTATTACTGTTTATGTAAGCAGACAGTTTTATTGTT
CATGATGATATATTTTTATCTTGTGCAATGTAACATCAGAGATTTTGAGACACAACGTGGCTTTGTTGAA
TAAATCGAACTTTTGCTGAGTTGAAGGATCAGTCATGACCAAAATCCCTTAACGTGAGTTTTCGTTCCAC
TGAGCGTCAGACCCCGTAGAAAAGATCAAAGGATCTTCTTGAGATCCTTTTTTTCTGCGCGTAATCTGCT
GCTTGCAAACAAAAAAACCACCGCTACCAGCGGTGGTTTGTTTGCCGGATCAAGAGCTACCAACTCTTTT
TCCGAAGGTAACTGGCTTCAGCAGAGCGCAGATACCAAATACTGTTCTTCTAGTGTAGCCGTAGTTAGGC
CACCACTTCAAGAACTCTGTAGCACCGCCTACATACCTCGCTCTGCTAATCCTGTTACCAGTGGCTGCTG
CCAGTGGCGATAAGTCGTGTCTTACCGGGTTGGACTCAAGACGATAGTTACCGGATAAGGCGCAGCGGTC
GGGCTGAACGGGGGGTTCGTGCACACAGCCCAGCTTGGAGCGAACGACCTACACCGAACTGAGATACCTA
CAGCGTGAGCTATGAGAAAGCGCCACGCTTCCCGAAGGGAGAAAGGCGGACAGGTATCCGGTAAGCGGCA
GGGTCGGAACAGGAGAGCGCACGAGGGAGCTTCCAGGGGGAAACGCCTGGTATCTTTATAGTCCTGTCGG
GTTTCGCCACCTCTGACTTGAGCGTCGATTTTTGTGATGCTCGTCAGGGGGGCGGAGCCTATGGAAAAAC
GCCAGCAACGCGGCCTTTTTACGGTTCCTGGCCTTTTGCTGGCCTTTTGCTCACATGTTCTTTCCTGCGT
TATCCCCTGATTCTGTGGATAACCGTGCGGCCGCCAATACCCAGAAGAACAGTAAAATAAAGCAAGGTAC
GTGAAATTAATATTTTTAAATGGTTCTAACCGATGCCGAAGAACTGCGCAGTCCGGTTATAACGTCTGAC
ATGTCCTTTTTTGATTTGGAATCCAACCACTCAAGTGACTCTGTTCATTTACTTTGCGAAAAATATACCC
ACAAATTGCCCATCGAAAGTGAATCGCAAACCACCTTCAGACTGGCACCGACAAAGCAAAGATTATACAG
ACAGAGTACTTTATACGTACCGTTAAGTCTCAAGCAAAGGGTTTTCTTATTTACTGAACGGGTAAAGAGT
ATCTGGGCCGGCTTGCCAAGATGCAAACCGAATAAGTATTTCAAAGTTGCATTTGCCTTAGCCGTCCTGA
CACCATTGGCTATTTGGATATTTTATATTGACTTTCGTGTACATTGATCACATCGACTGTTCTATTGGCA
AATGAACCACGGGCATTGACTATTTTTCAGGTTACTACTATATATTATCATCACGGGCAAGGATTGTACC
CTGAATTCGCATCTAGACTGATGAGACGTGGTAGAGCCACAAACAGCCGGTACAAGCAACGATCTCCAGG
ACCATCTGAATCATGCGCGGATGACACGAACTCACGACGGCGATCACAGACATTAACCCACAGTACAGAC
ACTGCGACAACGTGGCAATTCGTCGCAATACAACG
